Addgene plasmid #108498: pCR3-vsv-CenpB 1-166-Sgo1 N61I
Purpose: expression of vsv-CenpB 1-166-Sgo1 N61I (no PP2A binding)
Depositing lab: Susanne Lens. Depositing organization: University Medical Centre Utrecht. Publication: Shugoshin-1 balances Aurora B kinase activity via PP2A to promote chromosome bi-orientation. Meppelink A, Kabeche L, Vromans MJ, Compton DA, Lens SM. Cell Rep. 2015 Apr 28;11(4):508-15. doi: 10.1016/j.celrep.2015.03.052. Epub 2015 Apr 16. PubMed 25892238.
Backbone
  Vector backbone: pCR3
  Backbone size w/o insert (bp): 5000
  Vector type: Mammalian Expression
Growth in bacteria
  Bacterial resistance: Ampicillin, 100 μg/mL
  Growth temperature: 37°C
  Growth strain: DH5alpha
  Copy number: High Copy
Gene/Insert
  Gene/Insert name: CenpB-Shugoshin 1
  Species: H. sapiens (human)
  Insert size (bp): 2100
  Mutation: CenpB 1-166 fusion before Sgo1, no PP2A binding N61I
  Entrez Gene: SGO1 (a.k.a. CAID, NY-BR-85, SGO, SGOL1)
  Promoter: CMV
  Tag / fusion protein: VSV (N terminal on insert)
  Cloning method: Restriction Enzyme; 5′ cloning site BamH1 (unknown if destroyed); 3′ cloning site Pst1 (unknown if destroyed)
Terms and licenses: Academic/Nonprofit Terms; Industry Terms: Not Available to Industry
How to cite: pCR3-vsv-CenpB 1-166-Sgo1 N61I was a gift from Susanne Lens (Addgene plasmid # 108498 ; http://n2t.net/addgene:108498 ; RRID:Addgene_108498)
