[The description below was written by a language model from this plasmid's Addgene catalogue record and pLannotate feature annotations shown in this document.]
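Description:
pCR3-vsv-CenpB 1-166-Sgo1 N61I is a mammalian expression plasmid of about 7.1 kb, built on the pCR3 backbone. It drives a chimeric human protein from the cytomegalovirus immediate early enhancer and promoter, with a bovine growth hormone polyadenylation signal terminating the transcript. In bacteria it replicates from a high-copy ColE1/pUC-type origin and is selected with ampicillin through the β-lactamase gene. An f1 origin is also present for single-stranded DNA production. A separate SV40 early promoter drives a Tn5 neomycin/kanamycin phosphotransferase cassette ending in an HSV TK poly(A) signal, which would allow G418 selection of transfected mammalian cells. T7 and SP6 promoters flank the insert. The short HIV-1 LTR, ble, SV40 promoter and extra bGH poly(A) fragments called by the annotation are probably backbone remnants or chance matches rather than functional parts.

The roughly 2.1 kb insert, cloned between BamHI and PstI sites, encodes an N-terminal VSV epitope tag followed by residues 1-166 of CENP-B fused in frame to Shugoshin-1 (SGO1). The tag is listed in the catalogue fields but was not annotated in the feature table. The CENP-B portion comes from the N-terminal region of the protein that binds the CENP-B box in alphoid satellite DNA, so it should tether the fusion to centromeres independently of the normal Sgo1 recruitment pathway. The Sgo1 portion carries the N61I substitution, which the record describes as abolishing PP2A binding. The construct therefore places a PP2A-binding-deficient Sgo1 at centromeres. The associated study concerns how Sgo1 balances Aurora B kinase activity through PP2A during chromosome bi-orientation.
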