Features (pLannotate 1.2.2; 19 found; start..end, strand, type, name):
      6..385     +  enhancer       CMV enhancer: human cytomegalovirus immediate early enhancer
    386..589     +  promoter       CMV promoter: human cytomegalovirus (CMV) immediate early promoter
    585..618     +  LTR            5' LTR (truncated) (fragment): truncated 5' long terminal repeat (LTR) from HIV-1
    634..652     +  promoter       T7 promoter: promoter for bacteriophage T7 RNA polymerase
    726..1244    +  CDS            CENPB (fragment): CENPB_HUMAN - Experimental evidence at protein level: Swiss-Prot protein existence level 1. Interacts with centromeric heterochromatin in chromosomes and binds to a specific 17 bp subset of alphoid satellite DNA, called the CENP-B box (PubMed:11726497). May organize arrays of centromere satellite DNA into a higher-order structure which then directs centromere formation and kinetochore assembly in mammalian chromosomes (Probable). From Homo sapiens (Human).
   1236..2795    +  CDS            SGO1 (fragment): SGO1_HUMAN - Also known as SGOL1. Experimental evidence at protein level: Swiss-Prot protein existence level 1. Plays a central role in chromosome cohesion during mitosis by preventing premature dissociation of cohesin complex from centromeres after prophase, when most of cohesin complex dissociates from chromosomes arms. May act by preventing phosphorylation of the STAG2 subunit of cohesin complex at the centromere, ensuring cohesin persistence at centromere until cohesin cleavage by ESPL1/separase at anaphase. Essential for proper chromosome segregation during mitosis and this function requi
   2852..2870    -  promoter       SP6 promoter: promoter for bacteriophage SP6 RNA polymerase
   2896..3120    +  polyA_signal   bGH poly(A) signal: bovine growth hormone polyadenylation signal
   3124..3142    +  promoter       SV40 promoter (fragment): SV40 enhancer and early promoter
   3252..3840    -  rep_origin     ori: high-copy-number ColE1/pMB1/pBR322/pUC origin of replication
   4062..4078    +  polyA_signal   bGH poly(A) signal (fragment): bovine growth hormone polyadenylation signal
   4169..4216    -  polyA_signal   HSV TK poly(A) signal: herpes simplex virus thymidine kinase polyadenylation signal (Cole and Stacy, 1985)
   4275..4427    -  CDS            ble (fragment): BLE_KLEPN - Experimental evidence at protein level: Swiss-Prot protein existence level 1. Binding protein with a strong affinity to the bleomycin family of antibiotics. Binds to CL990; an antimitotic-antibiotic compound. From Klebsiella pneumoniae.
   4448..5242    -  CDS            NeoR/KanR: aminoglycoside phosphotransferase from Tn5; aph(3')-II (or nptII); confers resistance to neomycin, kanamycin, and G418 (Geneticin®)
   5277..5634    -  promoter       SV40 promoter: SV40 enhancer and early promoter
   5636..5653    -  promoter       AmpR promoter (fragment): bla
   5694..6554    -  CDS            AmpR: β-lactamase; bla; confers resistance to ampicillin, carbenicillin, and related antibiotics
   6555..6659    -  promoter       AmpR promoter: bla
   6686..7114    +  rep_origin     f1 ori (sequence partly withheld): f1 bacteriophage origin of replication; arrow indicates direction of (+) strand synthesis
>Addgene plasmid #108498 | pCR3-vsv-CenpB 1-166-Sgo1 N61I | addgene full sequence | sequence record 208773 | Addgene NGS Result
GCGTTGACATTGATTATTGACTAGTTATTAATAGTAATCAATTACGGGGTCATTAGTTCATAGCCCATAT
ATGGAGTTCCGCGTTACATAACTTACGGTAAATGGCCCGCCTGGCTGACCGCCCAACGACCCCCGCCCAT
TGACGTCAATAATGACGTATGTTCCCATAGTAACGCCAATAGGGACTTTCCATTGACGTCAATGGGTGGA
GTATTTACGGTAAACTGCCCACTTGGCAGTACATCAAGTGTATCATATGCCAAGTACGCCCCCTATTGAC
GTCAATGACGGTAAATGGCCCGCCTGGCATTATGCCCAGTACATGACCTTATGGGACTTTCCTACTTGGC
AGTACATCTACGTATTAGTCATCGCTATTACCATGGTGATGCGGTTTTGGCAGTACATCAATGGGCGTGG
ATAGCGGTTTGACTCACGGGGATTTCCAAGTCTCCACCCCATTGACGTCAATGGGAGTTTGTTTTGGCAC
CAAAATCAACGGGACTTTCCAAAATGTCGTAACAACTCCGCCCCATTGACGCAAATGGGCGGTAGGCGTG
TACGGTGGGAGGTCTATATAAGCAGAGCTCTCTGGCTAACTAGAGAACCCACTGCTTACTGGCTTATCGA
AATTAATACGACTCACTATAGGGAGACCCAAGCTTGGTACCGGATCCGCCACCATGTACACCGACATCGA
GATGAACCGGTTGGGCAAGGAATTCGGCCCCAAGAGGCGACAGCTGACGTTCCGGGAGAAGTCACGGATC
ATCCAGGAGGTGGAGGAGAATCCGGACCTGCGCAAGGGCGAGATCGCGCGGCGCTTCAACATCCCGCCGT
CCACGCTGAGCACGATCCTGAAGAACAAGCGCGCCATCCTGGCGTCGGAGCGCAAGTACGGGGTGGCCTC
CACCTGCCGCAAGACCAACAAGCTGTCTCCCTACGACAAGCTCGAGGGCTTGCTCATCGCCTGGTTCCAG
CAGATCCGCGCCGCCGGCCTGCCGGTCAAGGGCATCATCCTCAAGGAGAAGGCGCTGCGCATAGCCGAGG
AGCTGGGCATGGACGACTTCACCGCCTCCAACGGCTGGCTGGACCGCTTCCGCCGGCGCCACGGCGTGGT
GTCCTGCAGCGGCGTGGCCCGCGCCCGCGCGCGAAACGCTGCCCCCCGCACCCCGGCGGCGCCTGCCAGT
CCGGCCGCGGTGCCCTCGGAGGGCGGGAGCACTGAATTCTGCAGAGCCAAGGAAAGATGCCTGAAAAAGT
CCTTTCAAGATAGTCTTGAAGACATAAAGAAGCGAATGAAAGAGAAAAGGAATAAAAACTTGGCAGAGAT
TGGCAAACGCAGGTCTTTTATAGCTGCACCATGCCAAATAATCACCAACACTTCTACACTGCTGAAAAAT
TACCAAGACAACATCAAAATGTTAGTTTTAGCTTTGGAAAATGAAAAATCCAAAGTGAAAGAAGCCCAAG
ATATCATCCTACAGCTGAGAAAAGAATGTTACTATCTCACATGTCAGCTATATGCATTGAAAGGAAAACT
TACATCACAACAAACAGTAGAACCTGCACAAAATCAAGAAATATGTTCCTCTGGAATGGACCCCAATAGT
GATGACAGCTCCAGAAATTTATTTGTGAAGGATTTACCGCAAATTCCTCTTGAAGAAACTGAACTTCCAG
GACAAGGAGAATCATTTCAAATAGAAGATCAGATACCTACTATTCCTCAAGACACACTGGGAGTTGATTT
TGATTCAGGTGAAGCTAAGTCTACTGATAATGTCTTACCTAGAACTGTATCTGTTCGTAGCAGTTTAAAG
AAACATTGTAACAGTATATGTCAGTTTGATAGCTTGGATGATTTTGAAACCAGTCATTTGGCAGGGAAGT
CTTTTGAATTCGAAAGAGTTGGATTTTTAGACCCACTAGTAAACATGCACATACCTGAAAATGTACAACA
CAATGCTTGTCAATGGAGCAAGGACCAAGTTAACTTATCACCAAAGCTGATTCAGCCAGGAACGTTTACT
AAAACAAAAGAAGACATTTTAGAATCTAAATCTGAACAAACTAAAAGTAAGCAAAGAGATACACAAGAAA
GAAAAAGAGAAGAGAAAAGAAAAGCTAACAGGAGAAAATCAAAACGTATGTCAAAATATAAAGAGAATAA
AAGCGAAAATAAAAAAACTGTTCCCCAAAAAAAAATGCACAAATCTGTCAGTTCCAATGATGCTTACAAT
TTTAATTTGGAAGAGGGTGTTCATCTTACTCCTTTCCGACAAAAAGTGAGCAATGACTCTAATAGAGAAG
AAAACAACGAGTCTGAAGTGAGCCTCTGTGAATCAAGTGGTTCAGGAGATGATTCCGATGACCTCTATTT
GCCCACTTGCAAGTACATTCAGAATCCCACGAGCAATTCAGATAGACCAGTCACCAGGCCTCTAGCTAAA
AGAGCACTGAAATACACAGATGAAAAAGAGACGGAGGGTTCTAAGCCAACAAAAACTCCTACCACTACAC
CACCTGAAACTCAGCAGTCACCTCATCTTAGCCTGAAGGATATCACCAATGTCTCCTTGTATCCTGTTGT
GAAAATCAGAAGACTTTCTCTTTCTCCAAAAAAGAATAAAGCAAGCCCAGCAGTGGCTCTGCCTAAACGT
AGGTGCACAGCCAGCGTGAACTATAAGGAGCCCACCCTCGCTTCGAAACTGAGAAGAGGGGACCCTTTTA
CAGATTTGTGTTTTTTGAATTCTCCTATTTTCAAGCAGAAAAAGGATTTGAGACGTTCTAAAAAAAGTAT
GAAACAAATACAAAAGCTTCTCGAGTAGATGACTAGTCTAGAGGGCCCTATTCTATAGTGTCACCTAAAT
GCTAGAGCTCGCTGATCAGCCTCGACTGTGCCTTCTAGTTGCCAGCCATCTGTTGTTTGCCCCTCCCCCG
TGCCTTCCTTGACCCTGGAAGGTGCCACTCCCACTGTCCTTTCCTAATAAAATGAGGAAATTGCATCGCA
TTGTCTGAGTAGGTGTCATTCTATTCTGGGGGGTGGGGTGGGGCAGGACAGCAAGGGGGAGGATTGGGAA
GACAATAGCAGGCATGCTGGGGATGCGGTGGGCTCTATGGCTTCTGAGGCGGAAAGAACCAGTGGCGGTA
ATACGGTTATCCACAGAATCAGGGGATAACGCAGGAAAGAACATGTGAGCAAAAGGCCAGCAAAAGGCCA
GGAACCGTAAAAAGGCCGCGTTGCTGGCGTTTTTCCATAGGCTCCGCCCCCCTGACGAGCATCACAAAAA
TCGACGCTCAAGTCAGAGGTGGCGAAACCCGACAGGACTATAAAGATACCAGGCGTTTCCCCCTGGAAGC
TCCCTCGTGCGCTCTCCTGTTCCGACCCTGCCGCTTACCGGATACCTGTCCGCCTTTCTCCCTTCGGGAA
GCGTGGCGCTTTCTCATAGCTCACGCTGTAGGTATCTCAGTTCGGTGTAGGTCGTTCGCTCCAAGCTGGG
CTGTGTGCACGAACCCCCCGTTCAGCCCGACCGCTGCGCCTTATCCGGTAACTATCGTCTTGAGTCCAAC
CCGGTAAGACACGACTTATCGCCACTGGCAGCAGCCACTGGTAACAGGATTAGCAGAGCGAGGTATGTAG
GCGGTGCTACAGAGTTCTTGAAGTGGTGGCCTAACTACGGCTACACTAGAAGAACAGTATTTGGTATCTG
CGCTCTGCTGAAGCCAGTTACCTTCGGAAAAAGAGTTGGTAGCTCTTGATCCGGCAAACAAACCACCGCT
GGTAGCGGTGGTTTTTTTGTTTGCAAGCAGCAGATTACGCGCAGAAAAAAAGGATCTCAAGAAGATCCTT
TGATCTTTTCTACGGGGTCTGACGCTCAGTGGAACGAAAACTCACGTTAAGGGATTTTGGTCATGAGATT
ATCAAAAAGGATCTTCACCTAGATCCTTTTAAATTAAAAATGAAGTTTTAAATCAATCTAAAGTATATAT
GAGTAACCTGAGGCTATGGCAGGGCCTGCCGCCCCGACGTTGGCTGCGAGCCCTGGGCCTTCACCCGAAC
TTGGGGGGTGGGGTGGGGAAAAGGAAGAAACGCGGGCGTATTGGCCCCAATGGGGTCTCGGTGGGGTATC
GACAGAGTGCCAGCCCTGGGACCGAACCCCGCGTTTATGAACAAACGACCCAACACCGTGCGTTTTATTC
TGTCTTTTTATTGCCGTCATAGCGCGGGTTCCTTCCGGTATTGTCTCCTTCCGTGTTTCAGTTAGCCTCC
CCCTAGGGTGGGCGAAGAACTCCAGCATGAGATCCCCGCGCTGGAGGATCATCCAGCCGGCGTCCCGGAA
AACGATTCCGAAGCCCAACCTTTCATAGAAGGCGGCGGTGGAATCGAAATCTCGTGATGGCAGGTTGGGC
GTCGCTTGGTCGGTCATTTCGAACCCCAGAGTCCCGCTCAGAAGAACTCGTCAAGAAGGCGATAGAAGGC
GATGCGCTGCGAATCGGGAGCGGCGATACCGTAAAGCACGAGGAAGCGGTCAGCCCATTCGCCGCCAAGC
TCTTCAGCAATATCACGGGTAGCCAACGCTATGTCCTGATAGCGGTCCGCCACACCCAGCCGGCCACAGT
CGATGAATCCAGAAAAGCGGCCATTTTCCACCATGATATTCGGCAAGCAGGCATCGCCATGGGTCACGAC
GAGATCCTCGCCGTCGGGCATGCTCGCCTTGAGCCTGGCGAACAGTTCGGCTGGCGCGAGCCCCTGATGC
TCTTCGTCCAGATCATCCTGATCGACAAGACCGGCTTCCATCCGAGTACGTGCTCGCTCGATGCGATGTT
TCGCTTGGTGGTCGAATGGGCAGGTAGCCGGATCAAGCGTATGCAGCCGCCGCATTGCATCAGCCATGAT
GGATACTTTCTCGGCAGGAGCAAGGTGAGATGACAGGAGATCCTGCCCCGGCACTTCGCCCAATAGCAGC
CAGTCCCTTCCCGCTTCAGTGACAACGTCGAGCACAGCTGCGCAAGGAACGCCCGTCGTGGCCAGCCACG
ATAGCCGCGCTGCCTCGTCTTGCAGTTCATTCAGGGCACCGGACAGGTCGGTCTTGACAAAAAGAACCGG
GCGCCCCTGCGCTGACAGCCGGAACACGGCGGCATCAGAGCAGCCGATTGTCTGTTGTGCCCAGTCATAG
CCGAATAGCCTCTCCACCCAAGCGGCCGGAGAACCTGCGTGCAATCCATCTTGTTCAATCATGCGAAACG
ATCCTCATCCTGTCTCTTGATCGATCTTTGCAAAAGCCTAGGCCTCCAAAAAAGCCTCCTCACTACTTCT
GGAATAGCTCAGAGGCCGAGGCGGCCTCGGCCTCTGCATAAATAAAAAAAATTAGTCAGCCATGGGGCGG
AGAATGGGCGGAACTGGGCGGAGTTAGGGGCGGGATGGGCGGAGTTAGGGGCGGGACTATGGTTGCTGAC
TAATTGAGATGCATGCTTTGCATACTTCTGCCTGCTGGGGAGCCTGGGGACTTTCCACACCTGGTTGCTG
ACTAATTGAGATGCATGCTTTGCATACTTCTGCCTGCTGGGGAGCCTGGGGACTTTCCACACCCTAACTG
ACACACATTCCACAGCTGGTTCTTTCCGCCTCAGGACTCTTCCTTTTTCAATAAATCAATCTAAAGTATA
TATGAGTAAACTTGGTCTGACAGTTACCAATGCTTAATCAGTGAGGCACCTATCTCAGCGATCTGTCTAT
TTCGTTCATCCATAGTTGCCTGACTCCCCGTCGTGTAGATAACTACGATACGGGAGGGCTTACCATCTGG
CCCCAGTGCTGCAATGATACCGCGAGACCCACGCTCACCGGCTCCAGATTTATCAGCAATAAACCAGCCA
GCCGGAAGGGCCGAGCGCAGAAGTGGTCCTGCAACTTTATCCGCCTCCATCCAGTCTATTAATTGTTGCC
GGGAAGCTAGAGTAAGTAGTTCGCCAGTTAATAGTTTGCGCAACGTTGTTGCCATTGCTACAGGCATCGT
GGTGTCACGCTCGTCGTTTGGTATGGCTTCATTCAGCTCCGGTTCCCAACGATCAAGGCGAGTTACATGA
TCCCCCATGTTGTGCAAAAAAGCGGTTAGCTCCTTCGGTCCTCCGATCGTTGTCAGAAGTAAGTTGGCCG
CAGTGTTATCACTCATGGTTATGGCAGCACTGCATAATTCTCTTACTGTCATGCCATCCGTAAGATGCTT
TTCTGTGACTGGTGAGTACTCAACCAAGTCATTCTGAGAATAGTGTATGCGGCGACCGAGTTGCTCTTGC
CCGGCGTCAATACGGGATAATACCGCGCCACATAGCAGAACTTTAAAAGTGCTCATCATTGGAAAACGTT
CTTCGGGGCGAAAACTCTCAAGGATCTTACCGCTGTTGAGATCCAGTTCGATGTAACCCACTCGTGCACC
CAACTGATCTTCAGCATCTTTTACTTTCACCAGCGTTTCTGGGTGAGCAAAAACAGGAAGGCAAAATGCC
GCAAAAAAGGGAATAAGGGCGACACGGAAATGTTGAATACTCATACTCTTCCTTTTTCAATATTATTGAA
GCATTTATCAGGGTTATTGTCTCATGAGCGGATACATATTTGAATGTATTTAGAAAAATAAACAAATAGG
GGTTCCGCGCACATTTCCCCGAAAAGTGCCACCTG
[124 nt withheld, positions 6686-6809]
C
[91 nt withheld, positions 6811-6901]
A
[49 nt withheld, positions 6903-6951]
CCTTTGACGTTGGAGTCCACGTTCTTT
[37 nt withheld, positions 6979-7015]
ACCCTATCTCGGTCTATTCTTTTGATTTATAAGGGATTTTGCCGATTTCGGCCTATTGGTTAAAAAATGA
GCTGATTTAACAAAAATTTAACGCGAATTTTAACAAAATATTAACGCTTACAATTTACGCGC
